>Addgene plasmid #145256 | pCFP-LacI-HOXD13(+7A)-IDR | addgene full sequence | sequence record 311536 | Addgene NGS Result
GTGTGTCAGTTAGGGTGTGGAAAGTCCCCAGGCTCCCCAGCAGGCAGAAGTATGCAAAGCATGCATCTCA
ATTAGTCAGCAACCAGGTGTGGAAAGTCCCCAGGCTCCCCAGCAGGCAGAAGTATGCAAAGCATGCATCT
CAATTAGTCAGCAACCATAGTCCCGCCCCTAACTCCGCCCATCCCGCCCCTAACTCCGCCCAGTTCCGCC
CATTCTCCGCCCCATGGCTGACTAATTTTTTTTATTTATGCAGAGGCCGAGGCCGCCTCGGCCTCTGAGC
TATTCCAGAAGTAGTGAGGAGGCTTTTTTGGAGGCCTAGGCTTTTGCAAAAAGCTAGCGCTACCGGTCGC
CACCATGGTGAGCAAGGGCGAGGAGCTGTTCACCGGGGTGGTGCCCATCCTGGTCGAGCTGGACGGCGAC
GTAAACGGCCACAAGTTCAGCGTGTCCGGCGAGGGCGAGGGCGATGCCACCTACGGCAAGCTGACCCTGA
AGTTCATCTGCACCACCGGCAAGCTGCCCGTGCCCTGGCCCACCCTCGTGACCACCCTGACCTGGGGCGT
GCAGTGCTTCAGCCGCTACCCCGACCACATGAAGCAGCACGACTTCTTCAAGTCCGCCATGCCCGAAGGC
TACGTCCAGGAGCGCACCATCTTCTTCAAGGACGACGGCAACTACAAGACCCGCGCCGAGGTGAAGTTCG
AGGGCGACACCCTGGTGAACCGCATCGAGCTGAAGGGCATCGACTTCAAGGAGGACGGCAACATCCTGGG
GCACAAGCTGGAGTACAACTACATCAGCCACAACGTCTATATCACCGCCGACAAGCAGAAGAACGGCATC
AAGGCCAACTTCAAGATCCGCCACAACATCGAGGACGGCAGCGTGCAGCTCGCCGACCACTACCAGCAGA
ACACCCCCATCGGCGACGGCCCCGTGCTGCTGCCCGACAACCACTACCTGAGCACCCAGTCCGCCCTGAG
CAAAGACCCCAACGAGAAGCGCGATCACATGGTCCTGCTGGAGTTCGTGACCGCCGCCGGGATCACTCTC
GGCATGGACGAGCTGTACAAGTCCGGACTCAGATCCATGGTGAAACCAGTAACGTTATACGATGTCGCAG
AGTATGCCGGTGTCTCTTATCAGACCGTTTCCCGCGTGGTGAACCAGGCCAGCCACGTTTCTGCGAAAAC
GCGGGAAAAAGTGGAAGCGGCGATGGCGGAGCTGAATTACATTCCCAACCGCGTGGCACAACAACTGGCG
GGCAAACAGTCGTTGCTGATTGGCGTTGCCACCTCCAGTCTGGCCCTGCACGCGCCGTCGCAAATTGTCG
CGGCGATTAAATCTCGCGCCGATCAACTGGGTGCCAGCGTGGTGGTGTCGATGGTAGAACGAAGCGGCGT
CGAAGCCTGTAAAGCGGCGGTGCACAATCTTCTCGCGCAACGCGTCAGTGGGCTGATCATTAACTATCCG
CTGGATGACCAGGATGCCATTGCTGTGGAAGCTGCCTGCACTAATGTTCCGGCGTTATTTCTTGATGTCT
CTGACCAGACACCCATCAACAGTATTATTTTCTCCCATGAAGACGGTACGCGACTGGGCGTGGAGCATCT
GGTCGCATTGGGTCACCAGCAAATCGCGCTGTTAGCGGGCCCATTAAGTTCTGTCTCGGCGCGTCTGCGT
CTGGCTGGCTGGCATAAATATCTCACTCGCAATCAAATTCAGCCGATAGCGGAACGGGAAGGCGACTGGA
GTGCCATGTCCGGTTTTCAACAAACCATGCAAATGCTGAATGAGGGCATCGTTCCCACTGCGATGCTGGT
TGCCAACGATCAGATGGCGCTGGGCGCAATGCGCGCCATTACCGAGTCCGGGCTGCGCGTTGGTGCGGAT
ATCTCGGTAGTGGGATACGACGATACCGAAGACAGCTCATGTTATATCCCGCCGTTAACCACCATCAAAC
AGGATTTTCGCCTGCTGGGGCAAACCAGCGTGGACCGCTTGCTGCAACTCTCTCAGGGCCAGGCGGTGAA
GGGCAATCAGCTGTTGCCCGTCTCACTGGTGAAAAGAAAAACCACCCTGGCGCCCAATACGCAAACCGCC
TCTCCCCGCGCGTTGGCCGATTCATTAATGCAGCTGGCACGACAGGTTTCCCGAAGCAGCCTGAGGCCTC
CTAAGAAGAAGAGGAAGGTTGGTGCACCGGGTTCTGCGGGTTCTGCCGCAGGTGGATCCGCGATCGCTTC
CCGAGCCGGTAGCTGGGACATGGACGGCCTGCGAGCGGACGGAGGCGGAGCTGGAGGAGCTCCCGCATCA
AGTAGTAGCTCAAGTGTGGCCGCTGCCGCGGCTAGCGGACAATGTAGGGGGTTTTTGTCAGCGCCTGTCT
TTGCGGGCACACATTCCGGGAGGGCCGCTGCTGCGGCTGCTGCTGCTGCTGCAGCCGCGGCGGCAGCTGC
AGCTGCGGCCGCTGCCGCTAGTGGATTTGCCTATCCTGGGACGAGTGAGCGCACTGGTTCATCATCCTCA
TCTTCATCCAGTGCGGTAGTCGCCGCTCGGCCAGAAGCACCACCTGCAAAAGAGTGTCCGGCCCCGACGC
CAGCTGCAGCAGCAGCGGCACCGCCTTCAGCTCCTGCGTGACGTACGTCTAGAGGGCCCGAATTCGAGCG
CCGTCGACAAGCTTGCGGCCGCAATCAGCCATACCACATTTGTAGAGGTTTTACTTGCTTTAAAAAACCT
CCCACACCTCCCCCTGAACCTGAAACATAAAATGAATGCAATTGTTGTTGTTAACTTGTTTATTGCAGCT
TATAATGGTTACAAATAAAGCAATAGCATCACAAATTTCACAAATAAAGCATTTTTTTCACTGCATTCTA
GTTGTGGTTTGTCCAAACTCATCAATGTATCTTAAGGCGTAAATTGTAAGCGTTAATATTTTGTTAAAAT
TCGCGTTAAATTTTTGTTAAATCAGCTCATTTTTTAACCAATAGGCCGAAATCGGCAAAATCCCTTATAA
ATCAAAAGAATAGACCGAGATAGGGT
[37 nt withheld, positions 3037-3073]
AAAGAACGTGGACTCCAACGTCAAAGG
[49 nt withheld, positions 3101-3149]
T
[91 nt withheld, positions 3151-3241]
G
[124 nt withheld, positions 3243-3366]
CAGGTGGCACTTTTCGGGGAAATGTGCGCGGAACCCCTATTTGTTTATTTTTCTAAATACATTCAAATAT
GTATCCGCTCATGAGACAATAACCCTGATAAATGCTTCAATAATATTGAAAAAGGAAGAGTCCTGAGGCG
GAAAGAACCAGCTGTGGAATGTGTGTCAGTTAGGGTGTGGAAAGTCCCCAGGCTCCCCAGCAGGCAGAAG
TATGCAAAGCATGCATCTCAATTAGTCAGCAACCAGGTGTGGAAAGTCCCCAGGCTCCCCAGCAGGCAGA
AGTATGCAAAGCATGCATCTCAATTAGTCAGCAACCATAGTCCCGCCCCTAACTCCGCCCATCCCGCCCC
TAACTCCGCCCAGTTCCGCCCATTCTCCGCCCCATGGCTGACTAATTTTTTTTATTTATGCAGAGGCCGA
GGCCGCCTCGGCCTCTGAGCTATTCCAGAAGTAGTGAGGAGGCTTTTTTGGAGGCCTAGGCTTTTGCAAA
GATCGATCAAGAGACAGGATGAGGATCGTTTCGCATGATTGAACAAGATGGATTGCACGCAGGTTCTCCG
GCCGCTTGGGTGGAGAGGCTATTCGGCTATGACTGGGCACAACAGACAATCGGCTGCTCTGATGCCGCCG
TGTTCCGGCTGTCAGCGCAGGGGCGCCCGGTTCTTTTTGTCAAGACCGACCTGTCCGGTGCCCTGAATGA
ACTGCAAGACGAGGCAGCGCGGCTATCGTGGCTGGCCACGACGGGCGTTCCTTGCGCAGCTGTGCTCGAC
GTTGTCACTGAAGCGGGAAGGGACTGGCTGCTATTGGGCGAAGTGCCGGGGCAGGATCTCCTGTCATCTC
ACCTTGCTCCTGCCGAGAAAGTATCCATCATGGCTGATGCAATGCGGCGGCTGCATACGCTTGATCCGGC
TACCTGCCCATTCGACCACCAAGCGAAACATCGCATCGAGCGAGCACGTACTCGGATGGAAGCCGGTCTT
GTCGATCAGGATGATCTGGACGAAGAGCATCAGGGGCTCGCGCCAGCCGAACTGTTCGCCAGGCTCAAGG
CGAGCATGCCCGACGGCGAGGATCTCGTCGTGACCCATGGCGATGCCTGCTTGCCGAATATCATGGTGGA
AAATGGCCGCTTTTCTGGATTCATCGACTGTGGCCGGCTGGGTGTGGCGGACCGCTATCAGGACATAGCG
TTGGCTACCCGTGATATTGCTGAAGAGCTTGGCGGCGAATGGGCTGACCGCTTCCTCGTGCTTTACGGTA
TCGCCGCTCCCGATTCGCAGCGCATCGCCTTCTATCGCCTTCTTGACGAGTTCTTCTGAGCGGGACTCTG
GGGTTCGAAATGACCGACCAAGCGACGCCCAACCTGCCATCACGAGATTTCGATTCCACCGCCGCCTTCT
ATGAAAGGTTGGGCTTCGGAATCGTTTTCCGGGACGCCGGCTGGATGATCCTCCAGCGCGGGGATCTCAT
GCTGGAGTTCTTCGCCCACCCTAGGGGGAGGCTAACTGAAACACGGAAGGAGACAATACCGGAAGGAACC
CGCGCTATGACGGCAATAAAAAGACAGAATAAAACGCACGGTGTTGGGTCGTTTGTTCATAAACGCGGGG
TTCGGTCCCAGGGCTGGCACTCTGTCGATACCCCACCGAGACCCCATTGGGGCCAATACGCCCGCGTTTC
TTCCTTTTCCCCACCCCACCCCCCAAGTTCGGGTGAAGGCCCAGGGCTCGCAGCCAACGTCGGGGCGGCA
GGCCCTGCCATAGCCTCAGGTTACTCATATATACTTTAGATTGATTTAAAACTTCATTTTTAATTTAAAA
GGATCTAGGTGAAGATCCTTTTTGATAATCTCATGACCAAAATCCCTTAACGTGAGTTTTCGTTCCACTG
AGCGTCAGACCCCGTAGAAAAGATCAAAGGATCTTCTTGAGATCCTTTTTTTCTGCGCGTAATCTGCTGC
TTGCAAACAAAAAAACCACCGCTACCAGCGGTGGTTTGTTTGCCGGATCAAGAGCTACCAACTCTTTTTC
CGAAGGTAACTGGCTTCAGCAGAGCGCAGATACCAAATACTGTTCTTCTAGTGTAGCCGTAGTTAGGCCA
CCACTTCAAGAACTCTGTAGCACCGCCTACATACCTCGCTCTGCTAATCCTGTTACCAGTGGCTGCTGCC
AGTGGCGATAAGTCGTGTCTTACCGGGTTGGACTCAAGACGATAGTTACCGGATAAGGCGCAGCGGTCGG
GCTGAACGGGGGGTTCGTGCACACAGCCCAGCTTGGAGCGAACGACCTACACCGAACTGAGATACCTACA
GCGTGAGCTATGAGAAAGCGCCACGCTTCCCGAAGGGAGAAAGGCGGACAGGTATCCGGTAAGCGGCAGG
GTCGGAACAGGAGAGCGCACGAGGGAGCTTCCAGGGGGAAACGCCTGGTATCTTTATAGTCCTGTCGGGT
TTCGCCACCTCTGACTTGAGCGTCGATTTTTGTGATGCTCGTCAGGGGGGCGGAGCCTATGGAAAAACGC
CAGCAACGCGGCCTTTTTACGGTTCCTGGCCTTTTGCTGGCCTTTTGCTCACATGTTCTTTCCTGCGTTA
TCCCCTGATTCTGTGGATAACCGTATTACCGCCATGCATTAGTTATTACTGTGGAAT
Features (pLannotate 1.2.2; 14 found; start..end, strand, type, name):
      1..330     +  promoter       SV40 promoter: SV40 enhancer and early promoter
    355..1071    +  CDS            ECFP: ECFP is a basic (constitutively fluorescent) cyan fluorescent protein published in 1996, derived from Aequorea victoria. It has low acid sensitivity.
   1090..2154    +  CDS            lacI: lac repressor; lacI; The lac repressor binds to the lac operator to inhibit transcription in E. coli. This inhibition can be relieved by adding lactose or isopropyl-β-D-thiogalactopyranoside (IPTG).
   2239..2628    +  CDS            HOXD13 (fragment): HXD13_HUMAN - Also known as HOX4I. Experimental evidence at protein level: Swiss-Prot protein existence level 1. Sequence-specific transcription factor that binds gene promoters and activates their transcription (PubMed:24789103). Part of a developmental regulatory system that provides cells with specific positional identities on the anterior-posterior axis (By similarity). From Homo sapiens (Human).
   2683..2760    +  CDS            large T antigen (fragment): large T antigen from SV40 (simian virus 40)
   2783..2904    +  polyA_signal   SV40 poly(A) signal: SV40 polyadenylation signal
   2938..3366    -  rep_origin     f1 ori (sequence partly withheld): f1 bacteriophage origin of replication; arrow indicates direction of (+) strand synthesis
   3393..3497    +  promoter       AmpR promoter: bla
   3499..3856    +  promoter       SV40 promoter: SV40 enhancer and early promoter
   3891..4685    +  CDS            NeoR/KanR: aminoglycoside phosphotransferase from Tn5; aph(3')-II (or nptII); confers resistance to neomycin, kanamycin, and G418 (Geneticin®)
   4706..4858    +  CDS            ble (fragment): BLE_KLEPN - Experimental evidence at protein level: Swiss-Prot protein existence level 1. Binding protein with a strong affinity to the bleomycin family of antibiotics. Binds to CL990; an antimitotic-antibiotic compound. From Klebsiella pneumoniae.
   4917..4964    +  polyA_signal   HSV TK poly(A) signal: herpes simplex virus thymidine kinase polyadenylation signal (Cole and Stacy, 1985)
   5055..5071    -  polyA_signal   bGH poly(A) signal (fragment): bovine growth hormone polyadenylation signal
   5293..5881    +  rep_origin     ori: high-copy-number ColE1/pMB1/pBR322/pUC origin of replication
