[The description below was written by a language model from this plasmid's Addgene catalogue record and pLannotate feature annotations shown in this document.]
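Description:
pCFP-LacI-HOXD13(+7A)-IDR is a roughly 6 kb mammalian expression plasmid listed as built on the pEYFP-C1 backbone, although the fluorescent protein annotated in the sequenced record is ECFP rather than EYFP. It is maintained in E. coli at high copy through a ColE1/pUC-type origin and selected with kanamycin. The NeoR/KanR aminoglycoside phosphotransferase gene sits behind tandem bacterial (AmpR/bla) and SV40 early promoters and ends in an HSV TK polyadenylation signal, so the same marker can also confer G418 resistance in mammalian cells. An f1 origin is present as well. The short ble and bGH poly(A) fragments called in the annotation look like backbone remnants rather than functional parts.

The payload is a single fusion open reading frame. An SV40 enhancer/early promoter is the only promoter annotated upstream of it. It is followed by ECFP, the lac repressor LacI, and a fragment of human HOXD13 corresponding to its intrinsically disordered region (IDR). This IDR carries an expanded alanine repeat, the "+7A" mutation. A short SV40 large T antigen fragment lies after the HOXD13 segment and may be a nuclear localization signal, though the record does not label it as such. An SV40 poly(A) signal terminates the transcript.

LacI binds lac operator sequences, so a CFP-LacI fusion of this kind is generally used to tether a protein domain to an integrated lac operator array and image the resulting nuclear focus. The record itself states only that the plasmid expresses the fusion. The associated publication concerns the effect of disease-linked repeat expansions on transcriptional condensates, which fits its use to test the behaviour of the alanine-expanded HOXD13 IDR in living cells.
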