Addgene plasmid #145256: pCFP-LacI-HOXD13(+7A)-IDR
Purpose: Expresses fusion of ECFP-LacI and HOXD13+7A IDR
Depositing lab: Denes Hnisz. Depositing organization: Max Planck Institute for Molecular Genetics. Publication: Unblending of Transcriptional Condensates in Human Repeat Expansion Disease. Basu S, Mackowiak SD, Niskanen H, Knezevic D, Asimi V, Grosswendt S, Geertsema H, Ali S, Jerkovic I, Ewers H, Mundlos S, Meissner A, Ibrahim DM, Hnisz D. Cell. 2020 May 28;181(5):1062-1079.e30. doi: 10.1016/j.cell.2020.04.018. Epub 2020 May 7. PubMed 32386547.
Backbone
  Vector backbone: pEYFP-C1
  Vector type: Mammalian Expression
Growth in bacteria
  Bacterial resistance: Kanamycin, 50 μg/mL
  Growth temperature: 37°C
  Growth strain: DH5alpha
  Copy number: High Copy
Gene/Insert
  Gene/Insert name: HOXD13(+7A)-IDR
  Species: H. sapiens (human)
  Mutation: A-repeat expanded
  Entrez Gene: HOXD13 (a.k.a. BDE, BDSD, HOX4I, SPD, SPD1)
  Cloning method: Restriction Enzyme; 5′ cloning site Unknown (unknown if destroyed)
  Sequencing primers: 5′ CAATACGCAAACCGCCTCTC; 3′ ttgatgagtttggacaaaccac
Terms and licenses: Academic/Nonprofit Terms; Industry Terms: Not Available to Industry
How to cite: pCFP-LacI-HOXD13(+7A)-IDR was a gift from Denes Hnisz (Addgene plasmid # 145256 ; http://n2t.net/addgene:145256 ; RRID:Addgene_145256)
